>Addgene plasmid #22962 | pBluescript-KS(+) CREST (C90) | addgene partial sequence | sequence record 28856 | 22962 with T7
CGCTTATTGCTGGTAATTTCCATACTGGCCCTGCTCATAGCCGTAAGGCCGCTGCTGNTGGGCAGAAGGT
CCCGTCTGCGACGTTCTGTAGCTTCCATACTGCTGACCTTGTCCTTGCTGGTAGCCTGAGTACTGTGAAG
GGGCTCCCTGGGCAGGGCCGTAGCCCTGCTGCTGTCCAGGGTAGCTCTGCTGGTTGGGATACTGCTGCTG
GGAGTAGGTCTGCTGCTGTGCTGTGCCCTGCTGGTACCCAGCCTGCTGCTGACTGTACTGGGAGTTTCCC
CCCTCATAGTAGTGCTGTGTGGGGTCCTCAAATGAACGGTCGTAGCTCTGCTCTGTGTAGGACGACTGCT
GATAGGCGTAGTCACTGTGGCCATCTGGGTAGTACTGTTGACTCATGGGCTCTGCAGAACCCTGGCTGTG
GCTGTACTGTTCACTGTAGTACTCCTCCTGGCCCAGGTACTGCTGGGAAGAGCCTTGCTGAGAGGGTCGG
TAGGGCGCCATGGGCCGCTGCCCCATCATGCTGCCTCCTTGGCCACCCTGGCCCATCATGAG
