[The description below was written by a language model from this plasmid's Addgene catalogue record.]
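Description:
pBluescript-KS(+) CREST (C90) carries the rat CREST gene (Entrez symbol Ss18l1) in the pBluescript-KS(+) phagemid cloning vector, a backbone of about 3 kb. The insert was placed by restriction cloning between the SalI site at the 5′ end and the NotI site at the 3′ end of the polylinker; the record does not say whether either site survived cloning, and it does not give the insert size or indicate whether "C90" denotes a clone number or a particular fragment or variant. The plasmid is propagated in E. coli under ampicillin selection. Copy number is listed as unknown, although pBluescript vectors generally use a high-copy pUC-type origin and also contain an f1 origin for single-stranded DNA rescue.

The catalogue classifies the vector type as mammalian expression, but the record names no mammalian promoter, polyadenylation signal or eukaryotic selection marker, and standard pBluescript lacks these elements. What the standard backbone does provide are T7 and T3 phage promoters flanking the polylinker. T7 is listed as the 5′ sequencing primer, which suggests the T7 side lies upstream of the insert, though the orientation is not stated outright. No tags, reporters or fusion partners are recorded. On this information the construct is best regarded as a cDNA clone of CREST, a gene described in the literature as a calcium-responsive transactivator involved in neuronal dendrite development. Such a clone suits sequencing, subcloning into dedicated expression vectors, or in vitro transcription to make probes or RNA, though the record states no specific intended use.
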