Addgene plasmid #22962: pBluescript-KS(+) CREST (C90)
Depositing lab: Anirvan Ghosh. Depositing organization: University of California, San Diego (UCSD).
Backbone
  Vector backbone: pBluescript-KS(+)
  Backbone size w/o insert (bp): 3000
  Vector type: Mammalian Expression
Growth in bacteria
  Bacterial resistance: Ampicillin, 100 μg/mL
  Growth temperature: 37°C
  Growth strain: DH5alpha
  Copy number: Unknown
Gene/Insert
  Gene/Insert name: CREST
  Species: R. norvegicus (rat)
  Entrez Gene: Ss18l1 (a.k.a. CREST)
  Cloning method: Restriction Enzyme; 5′ cloning site SalI (unknown if destroyed); 3′ cloning site NotI (unknown if destroyed)
  Sequencing primers: 5′ T7
Terms and licenses: Academic/Nonprofit Terms; Industry Terms: Not Available to Industry
How to cite: pBluescript-KS(+) CREST (C90) was a gift from Anirvan Ghosh (Addgene plasmid # 22962 ; http://n2t.net/addgene:22962 ; RRID:Addgene_22962)
